>Addgene plasmid #200184 | WT_IFL_A28C_R | addgene full sequence | sequence record 416364 | Addgene NGS Result
TCGCGCGTTTCGGTGATGACGGTGAAAACCTCTGACACATGCAGCTCCCGGAGACGGTCACAGCTTGTCT
GTAAGCGGATGCCGGGAGCAGACAAGCCCGTCAGGGCGCGTCAGCGGGTGTTGGCGGGTGTCGGGGCTGG
CTTAACTATGCGGCATCAGAGCAGATTGTACTGAGAGTGCACCATATGCGGTGTGAAATACCGCACAGAT
GCGTAAGGAGAAAATACCGCATCAGGCGCCATTCGCCATTCAGGCTGCGCAACTGTTGGGAAGGGCGATC
GGTGCGGGCCTCTTCGCTATTACGCCAGCTGGCGAAAGGGGGATGTGCTGCAAGGCGATTAAGTTGGGTA
ACGCCAGGGTTTTCCCAGTCACGACGTTGTAAAACGACGGCCAGTGAATTCGAGCTCGGTACCTCGCGAA
TGCATCTAGATCCATGGACCCTTTTTTCGGACGATTTCTTACGCCCTTATAAATCAGCAAGTTACGAGAC
CTCGAAAAAAGAGGGTTTCTGGCGGGAAAAACTCGGTATTTCTTTTTCCTTCAAATGGTTATAGGTTTTC
GGAGCTAGTTCACTGCCGTGTAGGCAGCTAAGAACATCAGCCGGACGTTGTAGTAGTCGAGCGCGGTGTT
CACTGCCGTGTAGGCAGCTAAGAACGCCGGGTGGTGACTTCTGGACGGCGTTCGTCAAGGATCCATCGGA
TCCCGGGCCCGTCGACTGCAGAGGCCTGCATGCAAGCTTGGCGTAATCATGGTCATAGCTGTTTCCTGTG
TGAAATTGTTATCCGCTCACAATTCCACACAACATACGAGCCGGAAGCATAAAGTGTAAAGCCTGGGGTG
CCTAATGAGTGAGCTAACTCACATTAATTGCGTTGCGCTCACTGCCCGCTTTCCAGTCGGGAAACCTGTC
GTGCCAGCTGCATTAATGAATCGGCCAACGCGCGGGGAGAGGCGGTTTGCGTATTGGGCGCTCTTCCGCT
TCCTCGCTCACTGACTCGCTGCGCTCGGTCGTTCGGCTGCGGCGAGCGGTATCAGCTCACTCAAAGGCGG
TAATACGGTTATCCACAGAATCAGGGGATAACGCAGGAAAGAACATGTGAGCAAAAGGCCAGCAAAAGGC
CAGGAACCGTAAAAAGGCCGCGTTGCTGGCGTTTTTCCATAGGCTCCGCCCCCCTGACGAGCATCACAAA
AATCGACGCTCAAGTCAGAGGTGGCGAAACCCGACAGGACTATAAAGATACCAGGCGTTTCCCCCTGGAA
GCTCCCTCGTGCGCTCTCCTGTTCCGACCCTGCCGCTTACCGGATACCTGTCCGCCTTTCTCCCTTCGGG
AAGCGTGGCGCTTTCTCATAGCTCACGCTGTAGGTATCTCAGTTCGGTGTAGGTCGTTCGCTCCAAGCTG
GGCTGTGTGCACGAACCCCCCGTTCAGCCCGACCGCTGCGCCTTATCCGGTAACTATCGTCTTGAGTCCA
ACCCGGTAAGACACGACTTATCGCCACTGGCAGCAGCCACTGGTAACAGGATTAGCAGAGCGAGGTATGT
AGGCGGTGCTACAGAGTTCTTGAAGTGGTGGCCTAACTACGGCTACACTAGAAGAACAGTATTTGGTATC
TGCGCTCTGCTGAAGCCAGTTACCTTCGGAAAAAGAGTTGGTAGCTCTTGATCCGGCAAACAAACCACCG
CTGGTAGCGGTGGTTTTTTTGTTTGCAAGCAGCAGATTACGCGCAGAAAAAAAGGATCTCAAGAAGATCC
TTTGATCTTTTCTACGGGGTCTGACGCTCAGTGGAACGAAAACTCACGTTAAGGGATTTTGGTCATGAGA
TTATCAAAAAGGATCTTCACCTAGATCCTTTTAAATTAAAAATGAAGTTTTAAATCAATCTAAAGTATAT
ATGAGTAAACTTGGTCTGACAGTTACCAATGCTTAATCAGTGAGGCACCTATCTCAGCGATCTGTCTATT
TCGTTCATCCATAGTTGCCTGACTCCCCGTCGTGTAGATAACTACGATACGGGAGGGCTTACCATCTGGC
CCCAGTGCTGCAATGATACCGCGAGACCCACGCTCACCGGCTCCAGATTTATCAGCAATAAACCAGCCAG
CCGGAAGGGCCGAGCGCAGAAGTGGTCCTGCAACTTTATCCGCCTCCATCCAGTCTATTAATTGTTGCCG
GGAAGCTAGAGTAAGTAGTTCGCCAGTTAATAGTTTGCGCAACGTTGTTGCCATTGCTACAGGCATCGTG
GTGTCACGCTCGTCGTTTGGTATGGCTTCATTCAGCTCCGGTTCCCAACGATCAAGGCGAGTTACATGAT
CCCCCATGTTGTGCAAAAAAGCGGTTAGCTCCTTCGGTCCTCCGATCGTTGTCAGAAGTAAGTTGGCCGC
AGTGTTATCACTCATGGTTATGGCAGCACTGCATAATTCTCTTACTGTCATGCCATCCGTAAGATGCTTT
TCTGTGACTGGTGAGTACTCAACCAAGTCATTCTGAGAATAGTGTATGCGGCGACCGAGTTGCTCTTGCC
CGGCGTCAATACGGGATAATACCGCGCCACATAGCAGAACTTTAAAAGTGCTCATCATTGGAAAACGTTC
TTCGGGGCGAAAACTCTCAAGGATCTTACCGCTGTTGAGATCCAGTTCGATGTAACCCACTCGTGCACCC
AACTGATCTTCAGCATCTTTTACTTTCACCAGCGTTTCTGGGTGAGCAAAAACAGGAAGGCAAAATGCCG
CAAAAAAGGGAATAAGGGCGACACGGAAATGTTGAATACTCATACTCTTCCTTTTTCAATATTATTGAAG
CATTTATCAGGGTTATTGTCTCATGAGCGGATACATATTTGAATGTATTTAGAAAAATAAACAAATAGGG
GTTCCGCGCACATTTCCCCGAAAAGTGCCACCTGACGTCTAAGAAACCATTATTATCATGACATTAACCT
ATAAAAATAGGCGTATCACGAGGCCCTTTCGTC
Features (pLannotate 1.2.2; 12 found; start..end, strand, type, name):
    137..236     +  misc_feature   bom (fragment): basis of mobility region from pBR322
    242..399     -  CDS            lacZα (fragment): LacZα fragment of β-galactosidase; lacZ fragment
    567..594     +  ncRNA          CRISPR-DR4: Accession: RF01317 - CRISPR RNA direct repeat element
    627..654     +  ncRNA          CRISPR-DR4: Accession: RF01317 - CRISPR RNA direct repeat element
    776..792     -  protein_bind   lac operator: The lac repressor binds to the lac operator to inhibit transcription in E. coli. This inhibition can be relieved by adding lactose or isopropyl-β-D-thiogalactopyranoside (IPTG). lac repressor encoded by lacI
    800..830     -  promoter       lac promoter: promoter for the E. coli lac operon
    845..866     -  protein_bind   CAP binding site: CAP binding activates transcription in the presence of cAMP. E. coli catabolite activator protein
    879..971     -  CDS            lacI (fragment): lac repressor; lacI; The lac repressor binds to the lac operator to inhibit transcription in E. coli. This inhibition can be relieved by adding lactose or isopropyl-β-D-thiogalactopyranoside (IPTG).
   1154..1742    -  rep_origin     ori: high-copy-number ColE1/pMB1/pBR322/pUC origin of replication
   1913..2773    -  CDS            AmpR: β-lactamase; bla; confers resistance to ampicillin, carbenicillin, and related antibiotics
   2774..2878    -  promoter       AmpR promoter: bla
   2973..35      +  CDS            rop (fragment) (across the origin): Rop protein, which maintains plasmids at low copy number; rop
