[The description below was written by a language model from this plasmid's Addgene catalogue record and pLannotate feature annotations shown in this document.]
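Description:
WT_IFL_A28C_R is a small (2,973 bp), high-copy bacterial plasmid built on the pUC57 cloning backbone and propagated in E. coli. It replicates from the ColE1/pMB1-type pUC origin and is selected with ampicillin through the β-lactamase (AmpR) gene and its native promoter. The remaining backbone annotations are typical pUC-family remnants: the lac promoter, lac operator and CAP binding site, a lacZα fragment interrupted by the insert, and short fragments of lacI, bom and rop that are not expected to be functional.

The payload is a roughly 300 bp synthetic insert carrying the wild-type leader sequence of the type I-F CRISPR locus of Pseudomonas aeruginosa PA14, followed by a minimal CRISPR array in which the repeat carries an A28C substitution. The feature table identifies two 28-nt CRISPR direct repeat elements separated by a spacer-length gap. This fits a leader–repeat–spacer–repeat arrangement, although the record does not say whether one or both repeats carry the mutation. The insert sits in the multiple cloning region between the standard M13 forward and reverse sequencing primer sites.

Although catalogued as a bacterial expression vector, the plasmid encodes no protein payload. It appears to serve as a DNA substrate or template. The associated study examines how genome folding at the leader directs site-specific integration of foreign DNA into CRISPR arrays, so this construct most likely acts as a repeat point-mutant target for comparison with a wild-type leader–repeat target in spacer integration or structural experiments. The record does not spell out the exact assay.
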