Addgene plasmid #200184: WT_IFL_A28C_R
Purpose: WT PA14 I-F Leader and A28C Repeat
Depositing lab: Blake Wiedenheft. Depositing organization: Montana State University. Publication: Structure reveals why genome folding is necessary for site-specific integration of foreign DNA into CRISPR arrays. Santiago-Frangos A, Henriques WS, Wiegand T, Gauvin CC, Buyukyoruk M, Graham AB, Wilkinson RA, Triem L, Neselu K, Eng ET, Lander GC, Wiedenheft B. Nat Struct Mol Biol. 2023 Nov;30(11):1675-1685. doi: 10.1038/s41594-023-01097-2. Epub 2023 Sep 14. PubMed 37710013.
Backbone
  Vector backbone: pUC57
  Total vector size (bp): 2973
  Vector type: Bacterial Expression
Growth in bacteria
  Bacterial resistance: Ampicillin, 100 μg/mL
  Growth temperature: 37°C
  Growth strain: DH5alpha
  Copy number: High Copy
Gene/Insert
  Gene/Insert name: Wildtype I-F Leader and a mutant I-F Locus (A28C)
  Species: Synthetic
  Insert size (bp): 300
  Mutation: A28C in the I-F repeat
  Cloning method: Unknown
  Sequencing primers: 5′ gtaaaacgacggccagt; 3′ caggaaacagctatgac
Terms and licenses: Academic/Nonprofit Terms; Industry Terms: Not Available to Industry
How to cite: WT_IFL_A28C_R was a gift from Blake Wiedenheft (Addgene plasmid # 200184 ; http://n2t.net/addgene:200184 ; RRID:Addgene_200184)
